Addgene plasmid #47236: TAL3517
Depositing lab: Keith Joung. Depositing organization: Massachusetts General Hospital. Publication: Targeted gene disruption in somatic zebrafish cells using engineered TALENs. Sander JD, Cade L, Khayter C, Reyon D, Peterson RT, Joung JK, Yeh JR. Nat Biotechnol. 2011 Aug 5;29(8):697-8. doi: 10.1038/nbt.1934. PubMed 21822241.
Backbone
  Vector backbone: JDS71
  Backbone manufacturer: Addgene plasmid #32287
  Backbone size w/o insert (bp): 6447
  Vector type: Mammalian Expression ; T7
Growth in bacteria
  Bacterial resistance: Ampicillin, 100 μg/mL
  Growth temperature: 37°C
  Growth strain: XL1 Blue
  Copy number: High Copy
Gene/Insert
  Gene/Insert name: ZebrafishCommunity-Prdx3-right (alt name: Prdx3)
  Species: D. rerio (zebrafish)
  Insert size (bp): 1430
  Promoter: CMV
  Tag / fusion protein: 3X Flag (N terminal on backbone); WT FOKI (C terminal on backbone)
  Cloning method: Restriction Enzyme; 5′ cloning site BsmBI (destroyed during cloning); 3′ cloning site BsmBI (destroyed during cloning)
  Sequencing primers: 5′ CMV-F; 3′ BGH-rev
Terms and licenses: Academic/Nonprofit Terms; Industry Terms: Not Available to Industry
Depositor comments: Target binding site: TCTCCCGATGGTGGCTGC It is strongly recommended that users perform a diagnostic digest to verify this plasmid prior to use. For example, a double digest of the plasmid with BamHI and KpnI should result in two bands at 2.3kb and 5.8kb.
How to cite: TAL3517 was a gift from Keith Joung (Addgene plasmid # 47236 ; http://n2t.net/addgene:47236 ; RRID:Addgene_47236)
