[The description below was written by a language model from this plasmid's Addgene catalogue record.]
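Description:
TAL3517 is a TALEN expression plasmid encoding the "right" monomer of a nuclease pair directed at the zebrafish (D. rerio) prdx3 gene. It is built on the JDS71 backbone, a roughly 6.4 kb vector classed as mammalian expression with T7 capability. The plasmid is maintained in E. coli at high copy under ampicillin selection. The origin of replication and any other backbone features are not itemised in the record, and no feature table is provided.

The payload is an approximately 1.4 kb engineered TAL effector repeat array, named ZebrafishCommunity-Prdx3-right. It was inserted between BsmBI sites that were destroyed during cloning. This places the array in frame with elements already carried by the backbone: an N-terminal 3X FLAG tag and a C-terminal wild-type FokI nuclease domain. The repeat array determines which DNA sequence is recognised, here an 18-nucleotide half-site in prdx3 noted by the depositor. FokI cleaves only as a dimer, so this construct is meant to be used with a matching "left" TALEN that binds the opposite half-site. The two FokI domains can then dimerise across the intervening spacer and make a double-strand break.

Expression is driven by the CMV promoter. The T7 designation indicates that a T7 promoter is available for in vitro transcription of TALEN mRNA, the usual route for delivery into zebrafish embryos. The associated work concerns targeted gene disruption in somatic zebrafish cells, where error-prone repair of the break produces indel mutations at the target locus. The FLAG tag allows detection of the expressed protein.
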