>Addgene plasmid #47236 | TAL3517 | depositor partial sequence | sequence record 67323 | Insert sequence
ATGGACTACAAAGACCATGACGGTGATTATAAAGATCATGACATCGATTACAAGGATGACGATGACAAGA
TGGCCCCCAAGAAGAAGAGGAAGGTGGGCATTCACCGCGGGGTACCTATGGTGGACTTGAGGACACTCGG
TTATTCGCAACAGCAACAGGAGAAAATCAAGCCTAAGGTCAGGAGCACCGTCGCGCAACACCACGAGGCG
CTTGTGGGGCATGGCTTCACTCATGCGCATATTGTCGCGCTTTCACAGCACCCTGCGGCGCTTGGGACGG
TGGCTGTCAAATACCAAGATATGATTGCGGCCCTGCCCGAAGCCACGCACGAGGCAATTGTAGGGGTCGG
TAAACAGTGGTCGGGAGCGCGAGCACTTGAGGCGCTGCTGACTGTGGCGGGTGAGCTTAGGGGGCCTCCG
CTCCAGCTCGACACCGGGCAGCTGCTGAAGATCGCGAAGAGAGGGGGAGTAACAGCGGTAGAGGCAGTGC
ACGCCTGGCGCAATGCGCTCACCGGGGCCCCCTTGAACCTGACCCCAGACCAGGTAGTCGCAATCGCGTC
ACATGACGGGGGAAAGCAAGCCCTGGAAACCGTGCAAAGGTTGTTGCCGGTCCTTTGTCAAGACCACGGC
CTTACACCGGAGCAAGTCGTGGCCATTGCAAGCAATGGGGGTGGCAAACAGGCTCTTGAGACGGTTCAGA
GACTTCTCCCAGTTCTCTGTCAAGCCCACGGGCTGACTCCCGATCAAGTTGTAGCGATTGCGTCGCATGA
CGGAGGGAAACAAGCATTGGAGACTGTCCAACGGCTCCTTCCCGTGTTGTGTCAAGCCCACGGTTTGACG
CCTGCACAAGTGGTCGCCATCGCCAGCCATGATGGCGGTAAGCAGGCGCTGGAAACAGTACAGCGCCTGC
TGCCTGTACTGTGCCAGGATCATGGACTGACCCCAGACCAGGTAGTCGCAATCGCGTCACATGACGGGGG
AAAGCAAGCCCTGGAAACCGTGCAAAGGTTGTTGCCGGTCCTTTGTCAAGACCACGGCCTTACACCGGAG
CAAGTCGTGGCCATTGCAAATAATAACGGTGGCAAACAGGCTCTTGAGACGGTTCAGAGACTTCTCCCAG
TTCTCTGTCAAGCCCACGGGCTGACTCCCGATCAAGTTGTAGCGATTGCGTCGAACATTGGAGGGAAACA
AGCATTGGAGACTGTCCAACGGCTCCTTCCCGTGTTGTGTCAAGCCCACGGTTTGACGCCTGCACAAGTG
GTCGCCATCGCCTCGAATGGCGGCGGTAAGCAGGCGCTGGAAACAGTACAGCGCCTGCTGCCTGTACTGT
GCCAGGATCATGGACTGACCCCAGACCAGGTAGTCGCAATCGCGAACAATAATGGGGGAAAGCAAGCCCT
GGAAACCGTGCAAAGGTTGTTGCCGGTCCTTTGTCAAGACCACGGCCTTACACCGGAGCAAGTCGTGGCC
ATTGCAAATAATAACGGTGGCAAACAGGCTCTTGAGACGGTTCAGAGACTTCTCCCAGTTCTCTGTCAAG
CCCACGGGCTGACTCCCGATCAAGTTGTAGCGATTGCGTCCAACGGTGGAGGGAAACAAGCATTGGAGAC
TGTCCAACGGCTCCTTCCCGTGTTGTGTCAAGCCCACGGTTTGACGCCTGCACAAGTGGTCGCCATCGCC
AACAACAACGGCGGTAAGCAGGCGCTGGAAACAGTACAGCGCCTGCTGCCTGTACTGTGCCAGGATCATG
GACTGACCCCAGACCAGGTAGTCGCAATCGCGAACAATAATGGGGGAAAGCAAGCCCTGGAAACCGTGCA
AAGGTTGTTGCCGGTCCTTTGTCAAGACCACGGCCTTACACCGGAGCAAGTCGTGGCCATTGCATCCCAC
GACGGTGGCAAACAGGCTCTTGAGACGGTTCAGAGACTTCTCCCAGTTCTCTGTCAAGCCCACGGGCTGA
CTCCCGATCAAGTTGTAGCGATTGCGTCCAACGGTGGAGGGAAACAAGCATTGGAGACTGTCCAACGGCT
CCTTCCCGTGTTGTGTCAAGCCCACGGTTTGACGCCTGCACAAGTGGTCGCCATCGCCAACAACAACGGC
GGTAAGCAGGCGCTGGAAACAGTACAGCGCCTGCTGCCTGTACTGTGCCAGGATCATGGACTGACACCCG
AACAGGTGGTCGCCATTGCTTCCCACGACGGAGGACGGCCAGCCTTGGAG
