>Addgene plasmid #47236 | TAL3517 | addgene partial sequence | sequence record 69210 | JDS-TALEN-F 5'-TAGGGGTCGGTAAACAGTGG-3'
GCGGGTGAGCTTAGGGGGCCTCCGCTCCAGCTCGACACCGGGCAGCTGCTGAAGATCGCGAAGAGAGGGG
GAGTAACAGCGGTAGAGGCAGTGCACGCCTGGCGCAATGCGCTCACCGGGGCCCCCTTGAACCTGACCCC
AGACCAGGTAGTCGCAATCGCGTCACATGACGGGGGAAAGCAAGCCCTGGAAACCGTGCAAAGGTTGTTG
CCGGTCCTTTGTCAAGACCACGGCCTTACACCGGAGCAAGTCGTGGCCATTGCAAGCAATGGGGGTGGCA
AACAGGCTCTTGAGACGGTTCAGAGACTTCTCCCAGTTCTCTGTCAAGCCCACGGGCTGACTCCCGATCA
AGTTGTAGCGATTGCGTCGCATGACGGAGGGAAACAAGCATTGGAGACTGTCCAACGGCTCCTTCCCGTG
TTGTGTCAAGCCCACGGTTTGACGCCTGCACAAGTGGTCGCCATCGCCAGCCATGATGGCGGTAAGCAGG
CGCTGGAAACAGTACAGCGCCTGCTGCCTGTACTGTGCCAGGATCATGGACTGACCCCAGACCAGGTAGT
CGCAATCGCGTCACATGACGGGGGAAAGCAAGCCCTGGAAACCGTGCAAAGGTTGTTGCCGGTCCTTTGT
CAAGACCACGGCCTTACACCGGAGCAAGTCGTGGCCATTGCAAATAATAACGGTGGCAAACAGGCTCTTG
AGACGGTTCAGAGACTTCTCCCAGTTCTCTGTCAAGCCCACGGGCTGACTCCCGATCAAGTTGTAGCGAT
TGCGTCGAACATTGGAGGGAAACAAGCATTGGAGACTGTCCAACGGCTCCTTCCCGTGTTGTGTCAAGCC
CACGGTTTGACGCCTGCACAAGTGGTCGCCATCGCCTCGAATGGCGGCGGTAAGCAGGCGCTGGAAACAG
TACAGCGCCTGCTGCCTGTACTGTGCCAGGA
